>Addgene plasmid #201560 | EGFP in pDBEcR-pIND(SP1)-DD-W/Bla | addgene full sequence | sequence record 400950 | Addgene NGS Result
CAGTTGAAGTCGGAAGTTTACATACACTTAAGTTGGAGTCATTAAAACTCGTTTTTCAACTACTCCACAA
ATTTCTTGTTAACAAACAATAGTTTTGGCAAGTCAGTTAGGACATCTACTTTGTGCATGACACAAGTCAT
TTTTCCAACAATTGTTTACAGACAGATTATTTCACTTATAATTCACTGTATCACAATTCCAGTGGGTCAG
AAGTTTACATACACTAAGTTCGACTCCTCTGCAGAATGCGGCGATGTTTCGGTAAGGGGTCCGCTATCTA
GTAGGCCCAGCTGGTTCTTTCCGCCTCAGAAGCCATAGAGCCCACCGCATCCCCAGCATGCCTGCTATTG
TCTTCCCAATCCTCCCCCTTGCTGTCCTGCCCCACCCCACCCCCCAGAATAGAATGACACCTACTCAGAC
AATGCGATGCAATTTCCTCATTTTATTAGGAAAGGACAGTGGGAGTGGCACCTTCCAGGGTCAAGGAAGG
CACGGGGGAGGGGCAAACAACAGATGGCTGGCAACTAGAAGGCACAGTCGAGGCTGATCAGCGAGCTCTA
GAGAATTGATCCCCAAGCTTCGGCCACGAAGTGCTTAGCCCTCCCACACATAACCAGAGGGCAGCAATTC
ACGAATCCCAACTGCCGTCGGCTGTCCATCACTGTCCTTCACTATGGCTTTGATCCCAGGATGCAGATCG
AGAAGCACCTGTCGGCACCGTCCGCAGGGGCTCAAGATGCCCCTGTTCTCATTTCCGATCGCGACGATAC
AAGTCAGGTTGCCAGCTGCCGCAGCAGCAGCAGTGCCCAGCACCACGAGTTCTGCACAAGGTCCCCCAGT
AAAATGATATACATTGACACCAGTGAAGATGCGGCCGTCGCTAGAGAGAGCTGCGCTGGCGACGCTGTAG
TCTTCAGAGATGGGGATGCTGTTGATTGTAGCCGTTGCTCTTTCAATGAGGGTGGATTCTTCTTGAGACA
AAGGCTTGGCCATCGATGGGCCAGGATTCTCCTCGACGTCACCGCATGTTAGCAGACTTCCTCTGCCCTC
TCCACTACCAGACTTGCTAGTGGATCCGTTCAAGTCTTCTTCTGAGATTAATTTTTGTTCACCGTTCAAG
TCTTCCTCGGAGATTAGCTTTTGTTCACCGTTCAAATCTTCTTCAGAAATCAACTTTTGTTCACCACTTG
CGGCAGAACCGGATCCCAGCACCACGGGGTTGGTGGGGGGCAGCACGGTGGGGTGGGTGGTGGCCACCTC
GGCCACGTCCCAGATCTCCTCCAGGAAGGGGGGCAGCTTGCGGTTCTTCAGCTTCAGGCTGATGCACATG
TTGCTGTTCTGGGTGCCCAGGGTGCGCAGCTCGGTCAGCACGCTCAGGATGCGGCCGTAGATCACGGCGC
AGCGGCTGCTGGCGCTGTTCTGGTTGATGATGTAGATGCGCAGGGTGTTCAGGTAGTAGCGCTGGATCTC
CTCCACCAGGCTGGGCTGCTCCAGGCCGGGGCGGTCGCTGAAGATCACGATGGCGGTCAGCAGGGCGAAG
TGCACGTTGTCCATGCCCATCGCGAACATGCAGCGGCAGAAGTGCAGCAGGTCCTCGATCACGTAGGCCA
TGCCGCCCTGGCGGTAGTTGTCGCGGGTGTAGGCCTTGTTGTTGGCGAACAGCACGCTGTCGCTGGCGGC
GTCGTAGCGGCGGGCCACGCGCAGCATCATCACCTCGCTGCTGCTGGCCTTCAGCAGGGTGATCTGGTCG
CTCTGGCTGATCTTGCTGAAGCCGGGCAGGCCCTTGGCGAACTCCACGATCAGCTGCACGGTCAGGATGG
TCATCTCGGTGATCTGGCGGAAGGGCAGGTCGCTCTCCTCGTCCTCCTCGTCGCTCTGCCAGGTCTGGGT
CACGCGCTTCAGGTCCTCGTCGCTGGGCTGCTCGTAGCCCTCCTGGTACCACACCAGGCGGGCGATCAGG
CTCTTCTGGTTGGCGCTCAGGGGGGGGATGTTCTTCTGGCGGTTCTGCTCCATCAGCTTCTCGCTCAGGT
AGCGGGGCACCACCTCGTGGATGCGGGCGGCCTCGGGGGGGGGGGGGTCGCACTGCATGATGGGGGGCAT
GTGGTCCTCCACGGTGGTGGTGCTCACGGGCAGCAGGATGCCCTTGTCCTTCTTCTGGCGCTGGCGGTCC
TTGTTCTTGCTGGGCTCCTGTATGACGCATTCCGGCCGCATACCCACGGCCAGGCACTTTTTCAGGCGGC
ACTCCTGACACTTTCGCCTCATGTACATGTCCATTTCGCAGGCGCGCCCGAACTTGCAGCAGTAGACGGC
GCTCTTCGTAACGCTGCGTCGAAAGAACACCTTGCAGGATCCACAGGTGAGGGCGTTGTAGTGGTAGCCG
GAGGCCCTGTCGCCGCAAACCAGGCACAGCTCCTCTTGCACCCGTGGCGCAGGTCCCTTCTTGCTCTTCT
TCGCATCGCAGCTTTCGTTCGCCGAGTATCCGTTCAAGCTGCTCGAAGGCGAGAGATCATCGCGACCTGA
AGATATAGAATTTGATATTCTTCTAGAGGTACCTAGAAGCTTCCCACCGTACTCGTCAATTCCAAGGGCA
TCGGTAAACATCTGCTCAAACTCGAAGTCGGCCATATCCAGAGCGCCGTAGGGGGCGGAGTCGTGGGGGG
TAAATCCCGGACCTGGGGAATCCCCGTCCCCCAACATGTCCAGATCGAAATCGTCTAGCGCGTCGGCATG
CGCCATCGCCACGTCCTCGCCGTCTAAGTGGAGTTCGTCCCCCAGGCTGACATCGGTCGGGGGGGCCATG
GTGGCCTCAGAGGCCAGCTTGGGGTAGTTTTCACGACACCTTAAATGGAAGAAAAAAACTTTGAACCACT
GTCTGAGGCTTGAGAATGAACCAAGATCCAAACTCAAAAAGGGCAAATTCCAAGGAGAATTACATCAAGT
GCCAAGCTGGCCTAACTTCAGTCTCCACCCACTCAGTATGGGGAAACTCCATCGCATAAAACCCCTCCCC
CCAACCTAAAGACGACGTACTCCAAAAGCTCGAGAACTAATCGAGGTGCCTGGACGGCGCCCGGTACTCC
GTGGAGTCACATGAAGCGACGGCTGAGGACGGAAAGGCCCTTTTCCTTTGTGTGGGTGACTCACCCGCCC
GCTCTCCCGAGCGCCGCGTCCTCCATTTTGAGCTCCCTGCAGCAGGGCCGGGAAGCGGCCATCTTTCCGC
TCACGCAACTGGTGCCGACCGGGCCAGCCTTGCCGCCCAGGGCGGGGCGATACACGGCGGCGCGAGGCCA
GGCACCAGAGCAGGCCGGCCAGCTTGAGACTACCCCCGTCCGATTCTCGGTGGCCGCGCTCGCAGGCCCC
GCCTCGCCGAACATGTGCGCTGGGACGCACGGGCCCCGTCGCCGCCCGCGGCCCCAAAAACCGAAATACC
AGTGTGCAGATCTTGGCCCGCATTTACAAGACTATCTTGCCAGAAAAAAAGCGTCGCAGCAGGTCATCAA
AAATTTTAAATGGCTAGAGACTTATCGAAAGCAGCGAGACAGGCGCGAAGGTGCCACCAGATTCGCACGC
GGCGGCCCCAGCGCCCAAGCCAGGCCTCAACTCAAGCACGAGGCGAAGGGGCTCCTTAAGCGCAAGGCCT
CGAACTCTCCCACCCACTTCCAACCCGAAGCTCGGGATCAAGAATCACGTACTGCAGCCAGGGGCGTGGA
AGTAATTCAAGGCACGCAAGGGCCATAACCCGTAAAGAGGCCAGGCCCGCGGGAACCACACACGGCACTT
ACCTGTGTTCTGGCGGCAAACCCGTTGCGAAAAAGAACGTTCACGGCGACTACTGCACTTATATACGGTT
CTCCCCCACCCTCGGGAAAAAGGCGGAGCCAGTACACGACATCACTTTCCCAGTTTACCCCGCGCCACCT
TCTCTAGGCACCGGTTCAATTGCCGACCCCTCCCCCCAACTTCTCGGGGACTGTGGGCGATGTGCGCTCT
GCCCACTGACGGGCACCGGAGCCTCTAGGGTCGACCTCGACGGATCGGGAGATCTCGGCCGCATATTAAG
TGCATTGTTCTCGATACCGCTAAGTGCATTGTTCTCGTTAGCTCGATGGACAAGTGCATTGTTCTCTTGC
TGAAAGCTCGATGGACAAGTGCATTGTTCTCTTGCTGAAAGCTCGATGGACAAGTGCATTGTTCTCTTGC
TGAAAGCTCGATGGACAAGTGCATTGTTCTCTTGCTGAAAGCTCAGTACCCGGGTCGGAGTACTGCCCCG
CCCCTAGCGATTAGCCCCGGCCCCGCATAGCTCCGCCCCGGGAGTACCCTCGACCGCCGGAGTATAAATA
GAGGCGCTTCGTCTACGGAGCGACAATTCAATTCAAACAAGCAAAGTGAACACGTCGCTAAGCGAAAGCT
AAGCAAATAAACAAGCGCAGCTGAACAAGCTAAACAATCTGCAGTAAAGTGCAAGTTAAAGTGAATCAAT
TAAAAGTAACCAGCAACCAAGTAAATCAACTGCAACTACTGAAATCTGCCAAGAAGTAATTATTGAATAC
AAGAAGAGAACTCTGAATACTTTCAACAAGTTACCGAGAAAGAAGAACTCACACACAGCTAGCCACAATG
GACTACAAAGACGATGACGATAAAGCCATGCTGGAAGTTCTGTTTCAGGGGCCCATGGTGAGCAAGGGCG
AGGAGCTGTTCACCGGGGTGGTGCCCATCCTGGTCGAGCTGGACGGCGACGTAAACGGCCACAAGTTCAG
CGTGTCCGGCGAGGGCGAGGGCGATGCCACCTACGGCAAGCTGACCCTGAAGTTCATCTGCACCACCGGC
AAGCTGCCCGTGCCCTGGCCCACCCTCGTGACCACCCTGACCTACGGCGTGCAGTGCTTCAGCCGCTACC
CCGACCACATGAAGCAGCACGACTTCTTCAAGTCCGCCATGCCCGAAGGCTACGTCCAGGAGCGCACCAT
CTTCTTCAAGGACGACGGCAACTACAAGACCCGCGCCGAGGTGAAGTTCGAGGGCGACACCCTGGTGAAC
CGCATCGAGCTGAAGGGCATCGACTTCAAGGAGGACGGCAACATCCTGGGGCACAAGCTGGAGTACAACT
ACAACAGCCACAACGTCTATATCATGGCCGACAAGCAGAAGAACGGCATCAAGGTGAACTTCAAGATCCG
CCACAACATCGAGGACGGCAGCGTGCAGCTCGCCGACCACTACCAGCAGAACACCCCCATCGGCGACGGC
CCCGTGCTGCTGCCCGACAACCACTACCTGAGCACCCAGTCCGCCCTGAGCAAAGACCCCAACGAGAAGC
GCGATCACATGGTCCTGCTGGAGTTCGTGACCGCCGCCGGGATCACTCTCGGCATGGACGAGCTGTACAA
GGAATTCGGAGTGCAGGTGGAAACCATCTCCCCAGGAGACGGGCGCACCTTCCCCAAGCGCGGCCAGACC
TGTGTGGTGCACTACACCGGGATGCTTGAAGATGGAAAGAAAGTCGATTCCTCCCGGGACAGAAACAAGC
CCTTTAAGTTTATGCTAGGCAAGCAGGAGGTGATCCGAGGCTGGGAAGAAGGGGTTGCCCAGATGAGTGT
GGGTCAGAGAGCCAAACTGACTATATCTCCAGATTATGCCTATGGTGCCACTGGGCACCCAGGCATCATC
CCACCACATGCCACTCTCGTCTTCGATGTGGAGCTTCTAAAACCGGAAGCCTAGTCTTATCGGTAATCAA
CCTCTGGATTACAAAATTTGTGAAAGATTGACTGGTATTCTTAACTATGTTGCTCCTTTTACGCTATGTG
GATACGCTGCTTTAATGCCTTTGTATCATGCTATTGCTTCCCGTATGGCTTTCATTTTCTCCTCCTTGTA
TAAATCCTGGTTGCTGTCTCTTTATGAGGAGTTGTGGCCCGTTGTCAGGCAACGTGGCGTGGTGTGCACT
GTGTTTGCTGACGCAACCCCCACTGGTTGGGGCATTGCCACCACCTGTCAGCTCCTTTCCGGGACTTTCG
CTTTCCCCCTCCCTATTGCCACGGCGGAACTCATCGCCGCCTGCCTTGCCCGCTGCTGGACAGGGGCTCG
GCTGTTGGGCACTGACAATTCCGTGGTGTTGTCGGGGAAATCATCGTCCTTTCCTTGGCTGCTCGCCTGT
GTTGCCACCTGGATTCTGCGCGGGACGTCCTTCTGCTACGTCCCTTCGGCCCTCAATCCAGCGGACCTTC
CTTCCCGCGGCCTGCTGCCGGCTCTGCGGCCTCTTCCGCGTCTTCGCCTTCGCCCTCAGACGAGTCGGAT
CTCCCTTTGGGCCGCCTCCCCGCATCGATACCGTCGCAATTCACTCCTCAGGTGCAGGCTGCCTATCAGA
AGGTGGTGGCTGGTGTGGCCAATGCCCTGGCTCACAAATACCACTGAGATCTTTTTCCCTCTGCCAAAAA
TTATGGGGACATCATGAAGCCCCTTGAGCATCTGACTTCTGGCTAATAAAGGAAATTTATTTTCATTGCA
ATAGTGTGTTGGAATTTTTTGTGTCTCTCACTCGGAAGGACATATGGGAGGGCAAATCATTTAAAACATC
AGAATGAGTATTTGGTTTAGAGTTTGGCAACATATGCCATATGCTGGCTGCCATGAACTAGCTACTCGGG
ACCCCTTACCGAAACATCGCCGCATTCTGCAGAGGAGTCGAGTGTATGTAAACTTCTGACCCACTGGGAA
TGTGATGAAAGAAATAAAAGCTGAAATGAATCATTCTCTCTACTATTATTCTGATATTTCACATTCTTAA
AATAAAGTGGTGATCCTAACTGACCTAAGACAGGGAATTTTTACTAGGATTAAATGTCAGGAATTGTGAA
AAAGTGAGTTTAAATGTATTTGGCTAAGGTGTATGTAAACTTCCGACTTCAACTGTATAGGGATCCGCTT
CCTCGCTCACTGACTCGCTGCGCTCGGTCGTTCGGCTGCGGCGAGCGGTATCAGCTCACTCAAAGGCGGT
AATACGGTTATCCACAGAATCAGGGGATAACGCAGGAAAGAACATGTGAGCAAAAGGCCAGCAAAAGGCC
AGGAACCGTAAAAAGGCCGCGTTGCTGGCGTTTTTCCATAGGCTCCGCCCCCCTGACGAGCATCACAAAA
ATCGACGCTCAAGTCAGAGGTGGCGAAACCCGACAGGACTATAAAGATACCAGGCGTTTCCCCCTGGAAG
CTCCCTCGTGCGCTCTCCTGTTCCGACCCTGCCGCTTACCGGATACCTGTCCGCCTTTCTCCCTTCGGGA
AGCGTGGCGCTTTCTCATAGCTCACGCTGTAGGTATCTCAGTTCGGTGTAGGTCGTTCGCTCCAAGCTGG
GCTGTGTGCACGAACCCCCCGTTCAGCCCGACCGCTGCGCCTTATCCGGTAACTATCGTCTTGAGTCCAA
CCCGGTAAGACACGACTTATCGCCACTGGCAGCAGCCACTGGTAACAGGATTAGCAGAGCGAGGTATGTA
GGCGGTGCTACAGAGTTCTTGAAGTGGTGGCCTAACTACGGCTACACTAGAAGAACAGTATTTGGTATCT
GCGCTCTGCTGAAGCCAGTTACCTTCGGAAAAAGAGTTGGTAGCTCTTGATCCGGCAAACAAACCACCGC
TGGTAGCGGTGGTTTTTTTGTTTGCAAGCAGCAGATTACGCGCAGAAAAAAAGGATCTCAAGAAGATCCT
TTGATCTTTTCTACGGGGTCTGACGCTCAGTGGAACGAAAACTCACGTTAAGGGATTTTGGTCATGAGAT
TATCAAAAAGGATCTTCACCTAGATCCTTTTAAATTAAAAATGAAGTTTTAAATCAATCTAAAGTATATA
TGAGTAAACTTGGTCTGACAGTTACCAATGCTTAATCAGTGAGGCACCTATCTCAGCGATCTGTCTATTT
CGTTCATCCATAGTTGCCTGACTCCCCGTCGTGTAGATAACTACGATACGGGAGGGCTTACCATCTGGCC
CCAGTGCTGCAATGATACCGCGAGACCCACGCTCACCGGCTCCAGATTTATCAGCAATAAACCAGCCAGC
CGGAAGGGCCGAGCGCAGAAGTGGTCCTGCAACTTTATCCGCCTCCATCCAGTCTATTAATTGTTGCCGG
GAAGCTAGAGTAAGTAGTTCGCCAGTTAATAGTTTGCGCAACGTTGTTGCCATTGCTACAGGCATCGTGG
TGTCACGCTCGTCGTTTGGTATGGCTTCATTCAGCTCCGGTTCCCAACGATCAAGGCGAGTTACATGATC
CCCCATGTTGTGCAAAAAAGCGGTTAGCTCCTTCGGTCCTCCGATCGTTGTCAGAAGTAAGTTGGCCGCA
GTGTTATCACTCATGGTTATGGCAGCACTGCATAATTCTCTTACTGTCATGCCATCCGTAAGATGCTTTT
CTGTGACTGGTGAGTACTCAACCAAGTCATTCTGAGAATAGTGTATGCGGCGACCGAGTTGCTCTTGCCC
GGCGTCAATACGGGATAATACCGCGCCACATAGCAGAACTTTAAAAGTGCTCATCATTGGAAAACGTTCT
TCGGGGCGAAAACTCTCAAGGATCTTACCGCTGTTGAGATCCAGTTCGATGTAACCCACTCGTGCACCCA
ACTGATCTTCAGCATCTTTTACTTTCACCAGCGTTTCTGGGTGAGCAAAAACAGGAAGGCAAAATGCCGC
AAAAAAGGGAATAAGGGCGACACGGAAATGTTGAATACTCATACTCTTCCTTTTTCAATATTATTGAAGC
ATTTATCAGGGTTATTGTCTCATGAGCGGATACATATTTGAATGTATTTAGAAAAATAAACAAATAGGGG
TTCCGCGCACATTTCCCCGAAAAGTGCCACCTGATGCGGTGTGAAATACCGCACAGATGCGTAAGGAGAA
AATACCGCATCAGGAAATTGTAAGCGTTAATATTTTGTTAAAATTGGATCCCTATA
Features (pLannotate 1.2.2; 19 found; start..end, strand, type, name):
    288..309     -  promoter       SV40 promoter (fragment): SV40 enhancer and early promoter
    313..537     -  polyA_signal   bGH poly(A) signal: bovine growth hormone polyadenylation signal
    595..993     -  CDS            BSD: blasticidin S deaminase; Aspergillus terreus BSD; confers resistance to blasticidin
   1075..1185    -  CDS            13xMyc (fragment): 13 tandem Myc epitope tags
   1258..2529    -  CDS            EcR (fragment): ECR_HELVI - Also known as NR1H1. Experimental evidence at protein level: Swiss-Prot protein existence level 1. Receptor for ecdysone. Binds to ecdysone response elements (ECRES) (By similarity). From Heliothis virescens (Tobacco budworm moth).
   2563..2796    -  CDS            VP16 AD: transcriptional activation domain of herpes simplex virus protein VP16 (Triezenberg et al., 1988; Cousens et al., 1989); UL48
   2831..4012    -  promoter       EF-1α promoter: strong constitutive promoter for human elongation factor EF-1α
   4327..4565    +  promoter       hsp70 promoter: Drosophila melanogaster hsp70Bb promoter
   4620..4644    +  CDS            3xFLAG (fragment): three tandem FLAG® epitope tags
   4675..5391    +  CDS            EGFP: EGFP is a basic (constitutively fluorescent) green fluorescent protein published in 1996, derived from Aequorea victoria. It is reported to be a rapidly-maturing weak dimer with moderate acid sensitivity.
   5398..5718    +  CDS            DD: destabilization domain that can be stabilized by Shield1 in the ProteoTuner™ system L106P mutant of FKBP12
   5735..6323    +  misc_feature   WPRE: woodchuck hepatitis virus posttranscriptional regulatory element
   6337..6414    +  CDS            HBB (fragment): HBB_PONPY - Experimental evidence at transcript level: Swiss-Prot protein existence level 2. Involved in oxygen transport from the lung to the various peripheral tissues. From Pongo pygmaeus (Bornean orangutan).
   6485..6540    +  polyA_signal   β-globin poly(A) signal: rabbit β-globin polyadenylation signal (Gil and Proudfoot, 1987)
   7103..7691    -  rep_origin     ori: high-copy-number ColE1/pMB1/pBR322/pUC origin of replication
   7862..8722    -  CDS            AmpR: β-lactamase; bla; confers resistance to ampicillin, carbenicillin, and related antibiotics
   8723..8827    -  promoter       AmpR promoter: bla
   8854..8904    +  misc_feature   bom (fragment): basis of mobility region from pBR322
   8905..8935    -  rep_origin     M13 ori (fragment): M13 bacteriophage origin of replication; arrow indicates direction of (+) strand synthesis
