[The description below was written by a language model from this plasmid's Addgene catalogue record and pLannotate feature annotations shown in this document.]
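Description:
EGFP in pDBEcR-pIND(SP1)-DD-W/Bla is an 8,946 bp mammalian expression plasmid built as a Sleeping Beauty transposon, so its cargo can be integrated into the host genome when a transposase is supplied. The catalogue entry states that SB inverted terminal repeats are present, although the automated feature table does not annotate them. In bacteria it is maintained by a high-copy ColE1/pUC-type origin and selected with ampicillin through the β-lactamase gene. Mammalian cells carrying the construct are selected with blasticidin through the blasticidin S deaminase gene (BSD).

The plasmid combines both halves of an ecdysone-inducible system in two divergently oriented cassettes. On one strand, the constitutive EF-1α promoter drives DBEcR, a hybrid Drosophila/Bombyx ecdysone receptor. It is annotated as a VP16 activation domain followed by an EcR-like coding region and C-terminal myc epitopes (3xmyc according to the record). BSD lies downstream on the same strand, ahead of a bGH polyadenylation signal, but the record does not state how it is linked to the receptor. On the opposite strand, the pIND(SP1) promoter drives the reporter. The annotation software recognised only its Drosophila hsp70 minimal promoter portion. The reporter is FLAG-EGFP fused at its C terminus to DD, the FKBP12 L106P destabilization domain, which causes rapid degradation unless the Shield1 ligand stabilizes it. A WPRE in the 3′ UTR enhances expression, and a rabbit β-globin polyadenylation signal ends the transcript.

Expression is therefore controlled at two levels: transcription is switched on by an ecdysone-type inducer, and protein stability depends on the degron. This fits the promoter-degron ON-OFF toggle strategy named in the associated publication's title. The EGFP version presumably serves as a reporter for that system.
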