Addgene plasmid #201560: EGFP in pDBEcR-pIND(SP1)-DD-W/Bla
Purpose: Ecdysone-inducible vector with SB ITRs for expressing FLAG- EGFP-DD (WPRE in 3' UTR) and DBEcR (3xmyc-tagged); blasticidin resistance.
Depositing lab: Randy Poon. Depositing organization: Hong Kong University of Science and Technology. Publication: A robust dual gene ON-OFF toggle directed by two independent promoter-degron pairs. Yeung TK, Kim S, Ma HT, Poon RYC. J Cell Sci. 2023 Apr 15;136(8):jcs260754. doi: 10.1242/jcs.260754. Epub 2023 Apr 19. PubMed 36995025.
Backbone
  Vector backbone: pDBEcR-pIND(SP1)- W/Bla
  Total vector size (bp): 8946
  Vector type: Mammalian Expression, Unspecified ; sleeping beauty transposon
  Selectable markers: Blasticidin
Growth in bacteria
  Bacterial resistance: Ampicillin, 100 μg/mL
  Growth temperature: 37°C
  Growth strain: DH5alpha
  Copy number: High Copy
Gene/Insert
  Gene/Insert name: DBEcR and EGFP
  Species: a hybrid Drosophila/Bombyx ecdysone receptor
  Promoter: EF1a and pIND(SP1)
  Tag / fusion protein: DBEcR-myc (C terminal on insert); FLAG-EGFP (N terminal on insert); FLAG-EGFP-DD (C terminal on insert)
  Cloning method: Unknown
  Sequencing primers: 5′ 5'-GACGAGCTGTACAAGGAATTCGGAGTGCAGGTG-3'; 3′ 5'-TGATTACCGATAAGACTAGGCTTCCGGT-3'
Terms and licenses: Academic/Nonprofit Terms; Industry Terms: Not Available to Industry
How to cite: EGFP in pDBEcR-pIND(SP1)-DD-W/Bla was a gift from Randy Poon (Addgene plasmid # 201560 ; http://n2t.net/addgene:201560 ; RRID:Addgene_201560)
